>Addgene plasmid #11400 | YFP-Cdc42(N17) | depositor full sequence | sequence record 6962 | Author sequence
TAGTTATTAATAGTAATCAATTACGGGGTCATTAGTTCATAGCCCATATATGGAGTTCCGCGTTACATAA
CTTACGGTAAATGGCCCGCCTGGCTGACCGCCCAACGACCCCCGCCCATTGACGTCAATAATGACGTATG
TTCCCATAGTAACGCCAATAGGGACTTTCCATTGACGTCAATGGGTGGAGTATTTACGGTAAACTGCCCA
CTTGGCAGTACATCAAGTGTATCATATGCCAAGTACGCCCCCTATTGACGTCAATGACGGTAAATGGCCC
GCCTGGCATTATGCCCAGTACATGACCTTATGGGACTTTCCTACTTGGCAGTACATCTACGTATTAGTCA
TCGCTATTACCATGGTGATGCGGTTTTGGCAGTACATCAATGGGCGTGGATAGCGGTTTGACTCACGGGG
ATTTCCAAGTCTCCACCCCATTGACGTCAATGGGAGTTTGTTTTGGCACCAAAATCAACGGGACTTTCCA
AAATGTCGTAACAACTCCGCCCCATTGACGCAAATGGGCGGTAGGCGTGTACGGTGGGAGGTCTATATAA
GCAGAGCTGGTTTAGTGAACCGTCAGATCCGCTAGCGCTACCGGTCGCCACCATGGTGAGCAAGGGCGAG
GAGCTGTTCACCGGGGTGGTGCCCATCCTGGTCGAGCTGGACGGCGACGTAAACGGCCACAAGTTCAGCG
TGTCCGGCGAGGGCGAGGGCGATGCCACCTACGGCAAGCTGACCCTGAAGTTCATCTGCACCACCGGCAA
GCTGCCCGTGCCCTGGCCCACCCTCGTGACCACCTTCGGCTACGGCCTGATGTGCTTCGCCCGCTACCCC
GACCACATGAAGCAGCACGACTTCTTCAAGTCCGCCATGCCCGAAGGCTACGTCCAGGAGCGCACCATCT
TCTTCAAGGACGACGGCAACTACAAGACCCGCGCCGAGGTGAAGTTCGAGGGCGACACCCTGGTGAACCG
CATCGAGCTGAAGGGCATCGACTTCAAGGAGGACGGCAACATCCTGGGGCACAAGCTGGAGTACAACTAC
AACAGCCACAACGTCTATATCATGGCCGACAAGCAGAAGAACGGCATCAAGGTGAACTTCAAGATCCGCC
ACAACATCGAGGACGGCAGCGTGCAGCTCGCCGACCACTACCAGCAGAACACCCCCATCGGCGACGGCCC
CGTGCTGCTGCCCGACAACCACTACCTGAGCTACCAGTCCAAACTGAGCAAAGACCCCAACGAGAAGCGC
GATCACATGGTCCTGCTGGAGTTCGTGACCGCCGCCGGGATCACTCTCGGCATGGACGAGCTGTACAAGT
CCGGACTCAGATCTATGCAGACAATTAAGTGTGTTGTTGTGGGCGATGGTGCTGTTGGTAAAAACTGTCT
CCTGATATCCTACACAACAAACAAATTTCCATCGGAATATGTACCGACTGTTTTTGACAACTATGCAGTC
ACAGTTATGATTGGTGGAGAACCATATACTCTTGGACTTTTTGATACTGCAGGGCAAGAGGATTATGACA
GATTACGACCGCTGAGTTATCCACAAACAGATGTATTTCTAGTCTGTTTTTCAGTGGTCTCTCCATCTTC
ATTTGAAAACGTGAAAGAAAAGTGGGTGCCTGAGATAACTCACCACTGTCCAAAGACTCCTTTCTTGCTT
GTTGGGACTCAAATTGATCTCAGAGATGACCCCTCTACTATTGAGAAACTTGCCAAGAACAAACAGAAGC
CTATCACTCCAGAGACTGCTGAAAAGCTGGCCCGTGACCTGAAGGCTGTCAAGTATGTGGAGTGTTCTGC
ACTTACACAGAGAGGTCTGAAGAATGTGTTTGATGAGGCTATCCTAGCTGCCCTCGAGCCTCCGGAAACT
CAACCCAAAAGGAAGTGCTGTATATTCTAAAAGCTTCGAATTCTGCAGTCGACGGTACCGCGGGCCCGGG
ATCCACCGGATCTAGATAACTGATCATAATCAGCCATACCACATTTGTAGAGGTTTTACTTGCTTTAAAA
AACCTCCCACACCTCCCCCTGAACCTGAAACATAAAATGAATGCAATTGTTGTTGTTAACTTGTTTATTG
CAGCTTATAATGGTTACAAATAAAGCAATAGCATCACAAATTTCACAAATAAAGCATTTTTTTCACTGCA
TTCTAGTTGTGGTTTGTCCAAACTCATCAATGTATCTTAAGGCGTAAATTGTAAGCGTTAATATTTTGTT
AAAATTCGCGTTAAATTTTTGTTAAATCAGCTCATTTTTTAACCAATAGGCCGAAATCGGCAAAATCCCT
TATAAATCAAAAGAATAGACCGAGATAGGGT
[37 nt withheld, positions 2342-2378]
AAAGAACGTGGACTCCAACGTCAAAGG
[49 nt withheld, positions 2406-2454]
T
[91 nt withheld, positions 2456-2546]
G
[124 nt withheld, positions 2548-2671]
CAGGTGGCACTTTTCGGGGAAATGTGCGCGGAACCCCTATTTGTTTATTTTTCTAAATACATTCAAATAT
GTATCCGCTCATGAGACAATAACCCTGATAAATGCTTCAATAATATTGAAAAAGGAAGAGTCCTGAGGCG
GAAAGAACCAGCTGTGGAATGTGTGTCAGTTAGGGTGTGGAAAGTCCCCAGGCTCCCCAGCAGGCAGAAG
TATGCAAAGCATGCATCTCAATTAGTCAGCAACCAGGTGTGGAAAGTCCCCAGGCTCCCCAGCAGGCAGA
AGTATGCAAAGCATGCATCTCAATTAGTCAGCAACCATAGTCCCGCCCCTAACTCCGCCCATCCCGCCCC
TAACTCCGCCCAGTTCCGCCCATTCTCCGCCCCATGGCTGACTAATTTTTTTTATTTATGCAGAGGCCGA
GGCCGCCTCGGCCTCTGAGCTATTCCAGAAGTAGTGAGGAGGCTTTTTTGGAGGCCTAGGCTTTTGCAAA
GATCGATCAAGAGACAGGATGAGGATCGTTTCGCATGATTGAACAAGATGGATTGCACGCAGGTTCTCCG
GCCGCTTGGGTGGAGAGGCTATTCGGCTATGACTGGGCACAACAGACAATCGGCTGCTCTGATGCCGCCG
TGTTCCGGCTGTCAGCGCAGGGGCGCCCGGTTCTTTTTGTCAAGACCGACCTGTCCGGTGCCCTGAATGA
ACTGCAAGACGAGGCAGCGCGGCTATCGTGGCTGGCCACGACGGGCGTTCCTTGCGCAGCTGTGCTCGAC
GTTGTCACTGAAGCGGGAAGGGACTGGCTGCTATTGGGCGAAGTGCCGGGGCAGGATCTCCTGTCATCTC
ACCTTGCTCCTGCCGAGAAAGTATCCATCATGGCTGATGCAATGCGGCGGCTGCATACGCTTGATCCGGC
TACCTGCCCATTCGACCACCAAGCGAAACATCGCATCGAGCGAGCACGTACTCGGATGGAAGCCGGTCTT
GTCGATCAGGATGATCTGGACGAAGAGCATCAGGGGCTCGCGCCAGCCGAACTGTTCGCCAGGCTCAAGG
CGAGCATGCCCGACGGCGAGGATCTCGTCGTGACCCATGGCGATGCCTGCTTGCCGAATATCATGGTGGA
AAATGGCCGCTTTTCTGGATTCATCGACTGTGGCCGGCTGGGTGTGGCGGACCGCTATCAGGACATAGCG
TTGGCTACCCGTGATATTGCTGAAGAGCTTGGCGGCGAATGGGCTGACCGCTTCCTCGTGCTTTACGGTA
TCGCCGCTCCCGATTCGCAGCGCATCGCCTTCTATCGCCTTCTTGACGAGTTCTTCTGAGCGGGACTCTG
GGGTTCGAAATGACCGACCAAGCGACGCCCAACCTGCCATCACGAGATTTCGATTCCACCGCCGCCTTCT
ATGAAAGGTTGGGCTTCGGAATCGTTTTCCGGGACGCCGGCTGGATGATCCTCCAGCGCGGGGATCTCAT
GCTGGAGTTCTTCGCCCACCCTAGGGGGAGGCTAACTGAAACACGGAAGGAGACAATACCGGAAGGAACC
CGCGCTATGACGGCAATAAAAAGACAGAATAAAACGCACGGTGTTGGGTCGTTTGTTCATAAACGCGGGG
TTCGGTCCCAGGGCTGGCACTCTGTCGATACCCCACCGAGACCCCATTGGGGCCAATACGCCCGCGTTTC
TTCCTTTTCCCCACCCCACCCCCCAAGTTCGGGTGAAGGCCCAGGGCTCGCAGCCAACGTCGGGGCGGCA
GGCCCTGCCATAGCCTCAGGTTACTCATATATACTTTAGATTGATTTAAAACTTCATTTTTAATTTAAAA
GGATCTAGGTGAAGATCCTTTTTGATAATCTCATGACCAAAATCCCTTAACGTGAGTTTTCGTTCCACTG
AGCGTCAGACCCCGTAGAAAAGATCAAAGGATCTTCTTGAGATCCTTTTTTTCTGCGCGTAATCTGCTGC
TTGCAAACAAAAAAACCACCGCTACCAGCGGTGGTTTGTTTGCCGGATCAAGAGCTACCAACTCTTTTTC
CGAAGGTAACTGGCTTCAGCAGAGCGCAGATACCAAATACTGTCCTTCTAGTGTAGCCGTAGTTAGGCCA
CCACTTCAAGAACTCTGTAGCACCGCCTACATACCTCGCTCTGCTAATCCTGTTACCAGTGGCTGCTGCC
AGTGGCGATAAGTCGTGTCTTACCGGGTTGGACTCAAGACGATAGTTACCGGATAAGGCGCAGCGGTCGG
GCTGAACGGGGGGTTCGTGCACACAGCCCAGCTTGGAGCGAACGACCTACACCGAACTGAGATACCTACA
GCGTGAGCTATGAGAAAGCGCCACGCTTCCCGAAGGGAGAAAGGCGGACAGGTATCCGGTAAGCGGCAGG
GTCGGAACAGGAGAGCGCACGAGGGAGCTTCCAGGGGGAAACGCCTGGTATCTTTATAGTCCTGTCGGGT
TTCGCCACCTCTGACTTGAGCGTCGATTTTTGTGATGCTCGTCAGGGGGGCGGAGCCTATGGAAAAACGC
CAGCAACGCGGCCTTTTTACGGTTCCTGGCCTTTTGCTGGCCTTTTGCTCACATGTTCTTTCCTGCGTTA
TCCCCTGATTCTGTGGATAACCGTATTACCGCCATGCAT
Features (pLannotate 1.2.2; 15 found; start..end, strand, type, name):
     61..364     +  enhancer       CMV enhancer: human cytomegalovirus immediate early enhancer
    365..568     +  promoter       CMV promoter: human cytomegalovirus (CMV) immediate early promoter
    613..1329    +  CDS            mCitrine: mCitrine is a basic (constitutively fluorescent) yellow fluorescent protein published in 2001, derived from Aequorea victoria.
   1345..1883    +  CDS            Cdc42 (T17N) (fragment): dominant negative mutant of human Rho family small GTPase Cdc42
   1921..1964    +  misc_feature   MCS (fragment): multiple cloning site
   1981..2065    +  CDS            large T antigen (fragment): large T antigen from SV40 (simian virus 40)
   2088..2209    +  polyA_signal   SV40 poly(A) signal: SV40 polyadenylation signal
   2243..2671    -  rep_origin     f1 ori (sequence partly withheld): f1 bacteriophage origin of replication; arrow indicates direction of (+) strand synthesis
   2698..2802    +  promoter       AmpR promoter: bla
   2804..3161    +  promoter       SV40 promoter: SV40 enhancer and early promoter
   3196..3990    +  CDS            NeoR/KanR: aminoglycoside phosphotransferase from Tn5; aph(3')-II (or nptII); confers resistance to neomycin, kanamycin, and G418 (Geneticin®)
   4011..4163    +  CDS            ble (fragment): BLE_KLEPN - Experimental evidence at protein level: Swiss-Prot protein existence level 1. Binding protein with a strong affinity to the bleomycin family of antibiotics. Binds to CL990; an antimitotic-antibiotic compound. From Klebsiella pneumoniae.
   4222..4269    +  polyA_signal   HSV TK poly(A) signal: herpes simplex virus thymidine kinase polyadenylation signal (Cole and Stacy, 1985)
   4360..4376    -  polyA_signal   bGH poly(A) signal (fragment): bovine growth hormone polyadenylation signal
   4598..5186    +  rep_origin     ori: high-copy-number ColE1/pMB1/pBR322/pUC origin of replication
