[The description below was written by a language model from this plasmid's Addgene catalogue record and pLannotate feature annotations shown in this document.]
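Description:
YFP-Cdc42(N17) is a mammalian expression plasmid built on the Clontech pEYFP-C1 backbone that produces human Cdc42 carrying the T17N substitution, fused at its N-terminus to a yellow fluorescent protein. The depositor's full sequence is about 5.3 kb. The plasmid replicates in E. coli at high copy from a ColE1/pUC-type origin and also carries an f1 phage origin. A single NeoR/KanR (aminoglycoside phosphotransferase) gene serves both hosts. It is driven by a bacterial bla-type promoter for kanamycin selection and by the SV40 enhancer/early promoter for G418 selection of transfected mammalian cells, with an HSV TK polyadenylation signal downstream.

The expression cassette uses the CMV immediate-early enhancer and promoter to transcribe a fusion open reading frame, terminated by the SV40 poly(A) signal. The fluorescent moiety is not the original EYFP. The depositor describes it as the monomeric (A207K) form of Citrine, a pH-insensitive YFP, and the feature table annotates it as mCitrine. The Cdc42 cDNA was inserted between the BglII and HindIII sites of the polylinker, both of which are retained, so it follows the fluorophore after a short linker. The remaining polylinker fragment sits downstream of the insert. Short annotated fragments such as large T antigen, ble and bGH poly(A) appear to be partial matches to backbone sequence rather than functional elements.

The T17N change yields the dominant-negative form of this Rho-family small GTPase. The associated work examined the activation patterns of Cdc42, Rac1 and Rac2 during phagocytosis. This suggests use in fluorescence imaging of Cdc42 in live cells, where the inactive mutant would interfere with endogenous signalling or serve as a comparison for other forms of the GTPase.
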