Addgene plasmid #11400: YFP-Cdc42(N17)
Depositing lab: Joel Swanson. Publication: Cdc42, Rac1, and Rac2 display distinct patterns of activation during phagocytosis. Hoppe AD, Swanson JA. Mol Biol Cell 2004 Aug;15(8):3509-19. Epub 2004 May 28. 10.1091/mbc.e03-11-0847 PubMed 15169870.
Backbone
  Vector backbone: pEYFP-C1
  Backbone manufacturer: Clontech
  Backbone size w/o insert (bp): 4731
  Vector type: Mammalian Expression
  Selectable markers: Neomycin (select with G418)
Growth in bacteria
  Bacterial resistance: Kanamycin, 50 μg/mL
  Growth temperature: 37°C
  Growth strain: DH5alpha
  Copy number: High Copy
Gene/Insert
  Gene/Insert name: cell division cycle 42 (alt names: Cdc42(N17); YFP)
  Species: H. sapiens (human)
  Insert size (bp): 662
  Mutation: Obtained with Threonine 17 changed to Asparagine.
  GenBank ID: AF498962
  Entrez Gene: CDC42 (a.k.a. CDC42Hs, G25K, TKS)
  Tag / fusion protein: YFP (N terminal on backbone)
  Cloning method: Restriction Enzyme; 5′ cloning site BglII (not destroyed); 3′ cloning site HindIII (not destroyed)
  Sequencing primers: 5′ CCTGAGCAAAGACCCCAACGAGAA; 3′ CAGGGGGAGGTGTGGGAGGTTT
Resource information
  A portion of this plasmid was derived from a plasmid made by: Human Cdc42(T17N) cDNA was obtained from the UMR cDNA Resource Center (www.cdna.org).
Terms and licenses: Academic/Nonprofit Terms; Industry Terms: Not Available to Industry
Depositor comments: Expresses Cdc42(N17) with an N-terminal YFP marker. YFP is the monomeric (A207K) version of Citrine, a pH-insensitive YFP.
How to cite: YFP-Cdc42(N17) was a gift from Joel Swanson (Addgene plasmid # 11400 ; http://n2t.net/addgene:11400 ; RRID:Addgene_11400)
