>Addgene plasmid #11400 | YFP-Cdc42(N17) | addgene partial sequence | sequence record 20053 | EGFP-N 5'-CGTCGCCGTCCAGCTCGACCAG-3'
CCGGACTCAGATCTATGCAGACAATTAAGTGTGTTGTTGTGGGCGATGGTGCTGTTGGTAAAAACTGTCT
CCTGATATCCTACACAACAAACAAATTTCCATCGGAATATGTACCGACTGTTTTTGACAACTATGCAGTC
ACAGTTATGATTGGTGGAGAACCATATACTCTTGGACTTTTTGATACTGCAGGGCAAGAGGATTATGACA
GATTACGACCGCTGAGTTATCCACAAACAGATGTATTTCTAGTCTGTTTTTCAGTGGTCTCTCCATCTTC
ATTTGAAAACGTGAAAGAAAAGTGGGTGCCTGAGATAACTCACCACTGTCCAAAGACTCCTTTCTTGCTT
GTTGGGACTCAAATTGATCTCAGAGATGACCCCTCTACTATTGAGAAACTTGCCAAGAACAAACAGAAGC
CTATCACTCCAGAGACTGCTGAAAAGCTGGCCCGTGACCTGAAGGCTGTCAAGTATGTGGAGTGTTCTGC
ACTTACACAGAGAGGTCTGAAGAATGTGTTTGATGAGGCTATCCTAGCTGCCCTCGAGCCTCCGGAAACT
CAACCCAAAAGGAAGTGCTGTATATTCTAAAAGCTTCGAATTCTGCAGTCGACGGTACCGCGGGCCCGGG
ATCCACCGGATCTAGATAACTGATCATAATCAGCCATACCACATTTGTAGAGGTTTTACTTGCTTTAAAA
AACCTCCCACACCTCCCCCTGAACCTGAAACATAAAATGAATGCAATTGTTGTTGTTAACTTGTTTATTG
CAGCTTATAATGGTTACAAATAAAGCAATAGCATCACAAATTTCACAAATAAAGCATTTTTTTCACTGCA
TTCTAGTTGTGGTTTGTCCAAACTCATCAATGTATCTTAAGGCGTAAATTGTAAGCGTTAATATTTTGTT
AAAATTCGCGTTAAATTTTTGTTAAATCAGCTC
